Addgene plasmid #35930: pcDNA-Wnt5A-V5
Depositing lab: Marian Waterman. Depositing organization: University of California, Irvine. Publication: A uniform human Wnt expression library reveals a shared secretory pathway and unique signaling activities. Najdi R, Proffitt K, Sprowl S, Kaur S, Yu J, Covey TM, Virshup DM, Waterman ML. Differentiation. 2012 Sep;84(2):203-13. doi: 10.1016/j.diff.2012.06.004. Epub 2012 Jul 9. PubMed 22784633.
Backbone
  Vector backbone: pcDNA3.2/V5-DEST
  Backbone manufacturer: Invitrogen
  Backbone size w/o insert (bp): 7711
  Vector type: Mammalian Expression
Growth in bacteria
  Bacterial resistance: Ampicillin, 100 μg/mL
  Growth temperature: 37°C
  Growth strain: DH5alpha
  Copy number: High Copy
Gene/Insert
  Gene/Insert name: Wnt5A (alt name: Wnt5A)
  Species: H. sapiens (human)
  Insert size (bp): 1149
  Mutation: None
  Entrez Gene: WNT5A (a.k.a. hWNT5A)
  Promoter: CMV
  Tag / fusion protein: V5 (C terminal on backbone)
  Cloning method: Restriction Enzyme
  Sequencing primers: 5′ T7-FWD; 3′ V5-Reverse
Terms and licenses: Academic/Nonprofit Terms; Industry Terms: Not Available to Industry
How to cite: pcDNA-Wnt5A-V5 was a gift from Marian Waterman (Addgene plasmid # 35930 ; http://n2t.net/addgene:35930 ; RRID:Addgene_35930)
