[The description below was written by a language model from this plasmid's Addgene catalogue record.]
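Description:
pcDNA-Wnt5A-V5 is a mammalian expression plasmid built on the commercial pcDNA3.2/V5-DEST backbone (about 7.7 kb without insert) and carrying the human WNT5A coding sequence as an insert of roughly 1.15 kb with no recorded mutations. It is maintained in E. coli as a high-copy plasmid under ampicillin selection. No feature table accompanies the record, so other backbone elements, such as the bacterial origin, polyadenylation signal or any mammalian selection marker, are not itemised here. The listing of a T7 forward sequencing primer suggests that a T7 promoter site lies upstream of the insert. Although the backbone is a Gateway destination vector, the record lists the cloning method as restriction enzyme-based.

Expression of Wnt5A is driven by the CMV promoter, a strong constitutive viral promoter widely used for high-level transient or stable expression in mammalian cells. The open reading frame is joined at its C terminus to the V5 epitope tag supplied by the backbone. The secreted Wnt ligand can therefore be detected or immunoprecipitated with anti-V5 antibodies, without relying on Wnt-specific reagents.

The associated publication describes a uniform human Wnt expression library, used to compare secretion pathways and signalling activities across Wnt family members. This construct appears to be the V5-tagged Wnt5A member of that set. Having each ligand in the same vector context, with the same promoter and tag, allows protein production, secretion and downstream signalling to be compared side by side in transfected cells.
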