>Addgene plasmid #35930 | pcDNA-Wnt5A-V5 | addgene partial sequence | sequence record 50938 | TK-pA-R 5'-ttgtctccttccgtgtttca-3'
CGTAGAATCGAGACCGAGGAGAGGGTTAGGGATAGGCTTACCTTCGAACCGCGGGCCCTCTAGATCAACC
ACTTTGTACAAGAAAGCTGGGTCGGCGCGCCCACCCTTCAGAATGCACTTGCACACAAACTGGTCCACGA
TCTCCGTGCACTTCTTGCACTTGACGTAGCAGCACCAGTGGAACTTGCAGTGGCAGCGCTCCGTCTGCAC
GGTCTTGAACTGGTCGTAGCCACGGCCGCAGCACATGAGCTCGCAGCCATCCATGCCCTCCGACGTCTTG
TTGCACAGGCGGCCCTGCGTGCCCAGCGAGCCGGTGCTCTCATTGCGCACGCAGTAGTCAGGGCTGGGGT
CGATGTAGACCAGGTCTTGTGTGGTGGGCGAGTTGAAGCGGCTGTTGACCTGTACCAACTTGCCCCGGCT
GTTGAGCCGCATGGCCGCCGCGCTGTCGTACTTCTCCTTCAGGGCATCACCCACCTTGCGGAAGTCTGCC
AGCTGCAGCCAGCATGTCTTCAGGCTACATGAGCCGGACACCCCATGGCACTTGCAGGCCACATCAGCCA
GGTTGTACACCGTCCTGCGGCCGGCCTCGTTGTTGTGCAGGTTCATGAGGATGCGAGCACTCTCGTAGGA
GCCCTTGGCGTGGATGCGCTCCCGCTCGCGGGCGTCCACGAACTCCTTGGCAAAGCGGTAGCCATAGTCG
ATGTTGTCGCCGCAGCCGCCCCAGAGCCAGTCCCGCGGCAGGTCCTTGGGGCGCGCGGCGCGGCTGCAGC
CGCAGGTGGACAGCTCGCCCTCGCGGCACGCCCGGCTCATGGCGTTCACCACCCCTGCTGCGCTCAC
