LOCUS       Exported 6681 bp ds-DNA circular SYN 12-MAY-2021
DEFINITION  synthetic circular DNA
ACCESSION   .
VERSION     .
KEYWORDS    pcDNA-Wnt5A-V5
SOURCE      synthetic DNA construct
  ORGANISM  synthetic DNA construct
REFERENCE   1 (bases 1 to 6681)
  AUTHORS   Najdi R, Proffitt K, Sprowl S, Kaur S, Yu J, Covey TM, Virshup DM,
            Waterman ML
  TITLE     A uniform human Wnt expression library reveals a shared secretory
            pathway and unique signaling activities.
  JOURNAL   Differentiation. 2012 Sep;84(2):203-13. doi:
            10.1016/j.diff.2012.06.004. Epub 2012 Jul 9.
  PUBMED    22784633
REFERENCE   2 (bases 1 to 6681)
  AUTHORS   .
  TITLE     Direct Submission
  JOURNAL   Exported May 12, 2021 from SnapGene Server 1.1.58
            http://www.snapgene.com
FEATURES             Location/Qualifiers
     source          1..6681
                     /organism="synthetic DNA construct"
                     /mol_type="other DNA"
     primer_bind     complement(44..63)
                     /label=pRS-marker
                     /note="pRS vectors, use to sequence yeast selectable
                     marker"
     enhancer        235..614
                     /label=CMV enhancer
                     /note="human cytomegalovirus immediate early enhancer"
     promoter        615..818
                     /label=CMV promoter
                     /note="human cytomegalovirus (CMV) immediate early
                     promoter"
     primer_bind     769..789
                     /label=CMV-F
                     /note="Human CMV immediate early promoter, forward primer"
     primer_bind     863..882
                     /label=T7
                     /note="T7 promoter, forward primer"
     promoter        863..881
                     /label=T7 promoter
                     /note="promoter for bacteriophage T7 RNA polymerase"
     protein_bind    911..935
                     /gene="mutant version of attB"
                     /label=attB1
                     /bound_moiety="BP Clonase(TM)"
                     /note="recombination site for the Gateway(R) BP reaction"
     protein_bind    complement(2121..2145)
                     /gene="mutant version of attB"
                     /label=attB2
                     /bound_moiety="BP Clonase(TM)"
                     /note="recombination site for the Gateway(R) BP reaction"
     CDS             2171..2212
                     /codon_start=1
                     /product="epitope tag from simian virus 5"
                     /label=V5 tag
                     /translation="GKPIPNPLLGLDST"
     primer_bind     complement(2252..2271)
                     /label=TK-pA-R
                     /note="Thymidine kinase polyA, reverse primer"
     polyA_signal    2296..2344
                     /label=HSV TK poly(A) signal
                     /note="herpes simplex virus thymidine kinase
                     polyadenylation signal (Cole and Stacy, 1985)"
     rep_origin      2546..2974
                     /direction=RIGHT
                     /label=f1 ori
                     /note="f1 bacteriophage origin of replication; arrow
                     indicates direction of (+) strand synthesis"
     primer_bind     complement(2633..2652)
                     /label=F1ori-R
                     /note="F1 origin, reverse primer"
     primer_bind     2843..2864
                     /label=F1ori-F
                     /note="F1 origin, forward primer"
     primer_bind     complement(2983..3003)
                     /label=pBABE 3'
                     /note="SV40 enhancer, reverse primer for pBABE vectors"
     promoter        2988..3317
                     /label=SV40 promoter
                     /note="SV40 enhancer and early promoter"
     rep_origin      3168..3303
                     /label=SV40 ori
                     /note="SV40 origin of replication"
     primer_bind     3230..3249
                     /label=SV40pro-F
                     /note="SV40 promoter/origin, forward primer"
     CDS             3384..4178
                     /codon_start=1
                     /gene="aph(3')-II (or nptII)"
                     /product="aminoglycoside phosphotransferase from Tn5"
                     /label=NeoR/KanR
                     /note="confers resistance to neomycin, kanamycin, and G418
                     (Geneticin(R))"
                     /translation="MIEQDGLHAGSPAAWVERLFGYDWAQQTIGCSDAAVFRLSAQGRP
                     VLFVKTDLSGALNELQDEAARLSWLATTGVPCAAVLDVVTEAGRDWLLLGEVPGQDLLS
                     SHLAPAEKVSIMADAMRRLHTLDPATCPFDHQAKHRIERARTRMEAGLVDQDDLDEEHQ
                     GLAPAELFARLKARMPDGEDLVVTHGDACLPNIMVENGRFSGFIDCGRLGVADRYQDIA
                     LATRDIAEELGGEWADRFLVLYGIAAPDSQRIAFYRLLDEFF"
     primer_bind     complement(3438..3457)
                     /label=Neo-R
                     /note="Neomycin resistance gene, reverse primer"
     primer_bind     4048..4067
                     /label=Neo-F
                     /note="Neomycin resistance gene, forward primer"
     polyA_signal    4354..4475
                     /label=SV40 poly(A) signal
                     /note="SV40 polyadenylation signal"
     primer_bind     complement(4391..4410)
                     /label=SV40pA-R
                     /note="SV40 polyA, reverse primer"
     primer_bind     4445..4464
                     /label=EBV-rev
                     /note="SV40 polyA terminator, reverse primer"
     primer_bind     complement(4524..4540)
                     /label=M13 rev
                     /note="common sequencing primer, one of multiple similar
                     variants"
     primer_bind     complement(4524..4540)
                     /label=M13 Reverse
                     /note="In lacZ gene. Also called M13-rev"
     primer_bind     complement(4537..4559)
                     /label=M13/pUC Reverse
                     /note="In lacZ gene"
     protein_bind    4548..4564
                     /label=lac operator
                     /bound_moiety="lac repressor encoded by lacI"
                     /note="The lac repressor binds to the lac operator to
                     inhibit transcription in E. coli. This inhibition can be
                     relieved by adding lactose or
                     isopropyl-beta-D-thiogalactopyranoside (IPTG)."
     promoter        complement(4572..4602)
                     /label=lac promoter
                     /note="promoter for the E. coli lac operon"
     protein_bind    4617..4638
                     /label=CAP binding site
                     /bound_moiety="E. coli catabolite activator protein"
                     /note="CAP binding activates transcription in the presence
                     of cAMP."
     primer_bind     complement(4755..4772)
                     /label=L4440
                     /note="L4440 vector, forward primer"
     rep_origin      complement(4926..5514)
                     /direction=LEFT
                     /label=ori
                     /note="high-copy-number ColE1/pMB1/pBR322/pUC origin of
                     replication"
     primer_bind     complement(5006..5025)
                     /label=pBR322ori-F
                     /note="pBR322 origin, forward primer"
     CDS             complement(5685..6545)
                     /codon_start=1
                     /gene="bla"
                     /product="beta-lactamase"
                     /label=AmpR
                     /note="confers resistance to ampicillin, carbenicillin, and
                     related antibiotics"
                     /translation="MSIQHFRVALIPFFAAFCLPVFAHPETLVKVKDAEDQLGARVGYI
                     ELDLNSGKILESFRPEERFPMMSTFKVLLCGAVLSRIDAGQEQLGRRIHYSQNDLVEYS
                     PVTEKHLTDGMTVRELCSAAITMSDNTAANLLLTTIGGPKELTAFLHNMGDHVTRLDRW
                     EPELNEAIPNDERDTTMPVAMATTLRKLLTGELLTLASRQQLIDWMEADKVAGPLLRSA
                     LPAGWFIADKSGAGERGSRGIIAALGPDGKPSRIVVIYTTGSQATMDERNRQIAEIGAS
                     LIKHW"
     primer_bind     6308..6327
                     /label=Amp-R
                     /note="Ampicillin resistance gene, reverse primer"
     promoter        complement(6546..6650)
                     /gene="bla"
                     /label=AmpR promoter
ORIGIN
        1 gacggatcgg gagatctccc gatcccctat ggtcgactct cagtacaatc tgctctgatg
       61 ccgcatagtt aagccagtat ctgctccctg cttgtgtgtt ggaggtcgct gagtagtgcg
      121 cgagcaaaat ttaagctaca acaaggcaag gcttgaccga caattgcatg aagaatctgc
      181 ttagggttag gcgttttgcg ctgcttcgcg atgtacgggc cagatatacg cgttgacatt
      241 gattattgac tagttattaa tagtaatcaa ttacggggtc attagttcat agcccatata
      301 tggagttccg cgttacataa cttacggtaa atggcccgcc tggctgaccg cccaacgacc
      361 cccgcccatt gacgtcaata atgacgtatg ttcccatagt aacgccaata gggactttcc
      421 attgacgtca atgggtggac tatttacggt aaactgccca cttggcagta catcaagtgt
      481 atcatatgcc aagtacgccc cctattgacg tcaatgacgg taaatggccc gcctggcatt
      541 atgcccagta catgacctta tgggactttc ctacttggca gtacatctac gtattagtca
      601 tcgctattac catggtgatg cggttttggc agtacatcaa tgggcgtgga tagcggtttg
      661 actcacgggg atttccaagt ctccacccca ttgacgtcaa tgggagtttg ttttggcacc
      721 aaaatcaacg ggactttcca aaatgtcgta acaactccgc cccattgacg caaatgggcg
      781 gtaggcgtgt acggtgggag gtctatataa gcagagctct ctggctaact agagaaccca
      841 ctgcttactg gcttatcgaa attaatacga ctcactatag ggagacccaa gctggctagt
      901 taagctatca acaagtttgt acaaaaaagc aggctccgcg gccgccccct tcaccatgaa
      961 gaagtccatt ggaatattaa gcccaggagt tgctttgggg atggctggaa gtgcaatgtc
     1021 ttccaagttc ttcctagtgg ctttggccat atttttctcc ttcgcccagg ttgtaattga
     1081 agccaattct tggtggtcgc taggtatgaa taaccctgtt cagatgtcag aagtatatat
     1141 tataggagca cagcctctct gcagccaact ggcaggactt tctcaaggac agaagaaact
     1201 gtgccacttg tatcaggacc acatgcagta catcggagaa ggcgcgaaga caggcatcaa
     1261 agaatgccag tatcaattcc gacatcgaag gtggaactgc agcactgtgg ataacacctc
     1321 tgtttttggc agggtgatgc agataggcag ccgcgagacg gccttcacat acgcggtgag
     1381 cgcagcaggg gtggtgaacg ccatgagccg ggcgtgccgc gagggcgagc tgtccacctg
     1441 cggctgcagc cgcgccgcgc gccccaagga cctgccgcgg gactggctct ggggcggctg
     1501 cggcgacaac atcgactatg gctaccgctt tgccaaggag ttcgtggacg cccgcgagcg
     1561 ggagcgcatc cacgccaagg gctcctacga gagtgctcgc atcctcatga acctgcacaa
     1621 caacgaggcc ggccgcagga cggtgtacaa cctggctgat gtggcctgca agtgccatgg
     1681 ggtgtccggc tcatgtagcc tgaagacatg ctggctgcag ctggcagact tccgcaaggt
     1741 gggtgatgcc ctgaaggaga agtacgacag cgcggcggcc atgcggctca acagccgggg
     1801 caagttggta caggtcaaca gccgcttcaa ctcgcccacc acacaagacc tggtctacat
     1861 cgaccccagc cctgactact gcgtgcgcaa tgagagcacc ggctcgctgg gcacgcaggg
     1921 ccgcctgtgc aacaagacgt cggagggcat ggatggctgc gagctcatgt gctgcggccg
     1981 tggctacgac cagttcaaga ccgtgcagac ggagcgctgc cactgcaagt tccactggtg
     2041 ctgctacgtc aagtgcaaga agtgcacgga gatcgtggac cagtttgtgt gcaagtgcat
     2101 tctgaagggt gggcgcgccg acccagcttt cttgtacaaa gtggttgatc tagagggccc
     2161 gcggttcgaa ggtaagccta tccctaaccc tctcctcggt ctcgattcta cgcgtaccgg
     2221 ttagtaatga gtttaaacgg gggaggctaa ctgaaacacg gaaggagaca ataccggaag
     2281 gaacccgcgc tatgacggca ataaaaagac agaataaaac gcacgggtgt tgggtcgttt
     2341 gttcataaac gcggggttcg gtcccagggc tggcactctg tcgatacccc accgagaccc
     2401 cattggggcc aatacgcccg cgtttcttcc ttttccccac cccacccccc aagttcgggt
     2461 gaaggcccag ggctcgcagc caacgtcggg gcggcaggcc ctgccatagc agatctgcgc
     2521 agctggggct ctagggggta tccccnnnnn nnnnnnnnnn nnnnnnnnnn nnnnnnnnnn
     2581 nnnnnnnnnn nnnnnnnnnn nnnnnnnnnn nnnnnnnnnn nnnnnnnnnn nnnnnnnnnn
     2641 nnnnnnnnnn nnnnnnnnnn nnnnnnnnnc gccggctttc cccgtcaagc tctaaatcgg
     2701 ggcannnnnn nnnnnnnnnn nnnnnnnnnn nnnnnnnnnn nnnnnnnnnn nnnnnnnnnn
     2761 nannnnnnnn nnnnnnnnnn nnnnnnnnnn nnnnnnnnnn nnnnnnnnnn ncctttgacg
     2821 ttggagtcca cgttctttaa tagtggactc ttgttccaaa ctggaacaac actcaaccct
     2881 atctcggtct attcttttga tttataaggg attttgggga tttcggccta ttggttaaaa
     2941 aatgagctga tttaacaaaa atttaacgcg aattaattct gtggaatgtg tgtcagttag
     3001 ggtgtggaaa gtccccaggc tccccagcag gcagaagtat gcaaagcatg catctcaatt
     3061 agtcagcaac caggtgtgga aagtccccag gctccccagc aggcagaagt atgcaaagca
     3121 tgcatctcaa ttagtcagca accatagtcc cgcccctaac tccgcccatc ccgcccctaa
     3181 ctccgcccag ttccgcccat tctccgcccc atggctgact aatttttttt atttatgcag
     3241 aggccgaggc cgcctctgcc tctgagctat tccagaagta gtgaggaggc ttttttggag
     3301 gcctaggctt ttgcaaaaag ctcccgggag cttgtatatc cattttcgga tctgatcaag
     3361 agacaggatg aggatcgttt cgcatgattg aacaagatgg attgcacgca ggttctccgg
     3421 ccgcttgggt ggagaggcta ttcggctatg actgggcaca acagacaatc ggctgctctg
     3481 atgccgccgt gttccggctg tcagcgcagg ggcgcccggt tctttttgtc aagaccgacc
     3541 tgtccggtgc cctgaatgaa ctgcaggacg aggcagcgcg gctatcgtgg ctggccacga
     3601 cgggcgttcc ttgcgcagct gtgctcgacg ttgtcactga agcgggaagg gactggctgc
     3661 tattgggcga agtgccgggg caggatctcc tgtcatctca ccttgctcct gccgagaaag
     3721 tatccatcat ggctgatgca atgcggcggc tgcatacgct tgatccggct acctgcccat
     3781 tcgaccacca agcgaaacat cgcatcgagc gagcacgtac tcggatggaa gccggtcttg
     3841 tcgatcagga tgatctggac gaagagcatc aggggctcgc gccagccgaa ctgttcgcca
     3901 ggctcaaggc gcgcatgccc gacggcgagg atctcgtcgt gacccatggc gatgcctgct
     3961 tgccgaatat catggtggaa aatggccgct tttctggatt catcgactgt ggccggctgg
     4021 gtgtggcgga ccgctatcag gacatagcgt tggctacccg tgatattgct gaagagcttg
     4081 gcggcgaatg ggctgaccgc ttcctcgtgc tttacggtat cgccgctccc gattcgcagc
     4141 gcatcgcctt ctatcgcctt cttgacgagt tcttctgagc gggactctgg ggttcgcgaa
     4201 atgaccgacc aagcgacgcc caacctgcca tcacgagatt tcgattccac cgccgccttc
     4261 tatgaaaggt tgggcttcgg aatcgttttc cgggacgccg gctggatgat cctccagcgc
     4321 ggggatctca tgctggagtt cttcgcccac cccaacttgt ttattgcagc ttataatggt
     4381 tacaaataaa gcaatagcat cacaaatttc acaaataaag catttttttc actgcattct
     4441 agttgtggtt tgtccaaact catcaatgta tcttatcatg tctgtatacc gtcgacctct
     4501 agctagagct tggcgtaatc atggtcatag ctgtttcctg tgtgaaattg ttatccgctc
     4561 acaattccac acaacatacg agccggaagc ataaagtgta aagcctgggg tgcctaatga
     4621 gtgagctaac tcacattaat tgcgttgcgc tcactgcccg ctttccagtc gggaaacctg
     4681 tcgtgccagc tgcattaatg aatcggccaa cgcgcgggga gaggcggttt gcgtattggg
     4741 cgctcttccg cttcctcgct cactgactcg ctgcgctcgg tcgttcggct gcggcgagcg
     4801 gtatcagctc actcaaaggc ggtaatacgg ttatccacag aatcagggga taacgcagga
     4861 aagaacatgt gagcaaaagg ccagcaaaag gccaggaacc gtaaaaaggc cgcgttgctg
     4921 gcgtttttcc ataggctccg cccccctgac gagcatcaca aaaatcgacg ctcaagtcag
     4981 aggtggcgaa acccgacagg actataaaga taccaggcgt ttccccctgg aagctccctc
     5041 gtgcgctctc ctgttccgac cctgccgctt accggatacc tgtccgcctt tctcccttcg
     5101 ggaagcgtgg cgctttctca atgctcacgc tgtaggtatc tcagttcggt gtaggtcgtt
     5161 cgctccaagc tgggctgtgt gcacgaaccc cccgttcagc ccgaccgctg cgccttatcc
     5221 ggtaactatc gtcttgagtc caacccggta agacacgact tatcgccact ggcagcagcc
     5281 actggtaaca ggattagcag agcgaggtat gtaggcggtg ctacagagtt cttgaagtgg
     5341 tggcctaact acggctacac tagaaggaca gtatttggta tctgcgctct gctgaagcca
     5401 gttaccttcg gaaaaagagt tggtagctct tgatccggca aacaaaccac cgctggtagc
     5461 ggtggttttt ttgtttgcaa gcagcagatt acgcgcagaa aaaaaggatc tcaagaagat
     5521 cctttgatct tttctacggg gtctgacgct cagtggaacg aaaactcacg ttaagggatt
     5581 ttggtcatga gattatcaaa aaggatcttc acctagatcc ttttaaatta aaaatgaagt
     5641 tttaaatcaa tctaaagtat atatgagtaa acttggtctg acagttacca atgcttaatc
     5701 agtgaggcac ctatctcagc gatctgtcta tttcgttcat ccatagttgc ctgactcccc
     5761 gtcgtgtaga taactacgat acgggagggc ttaccatctg gccccagtgc tgcaatgata
     5821 ccgcgagacc cacgctcacc ggctccagat ttatcagcaa taaaccagcc agccggaagg
     5881 gccgagcgca gaagtggtcc tgcaacttta tccgcctcca tccagtctat taattgttgc
     5941 cgggaagcta gagtaagtag ttcgccagtt aatagtttgc gcaacgttgt tgccattgct
     6001 acaggcatcg tggtgtcacg ctcgtcgttt ggtatggctt cattcagctc cggttcccaa
     6061 cgatcaaggc gagttacatg atcccccatg ttgtgcaaaa aagcggttag ctccttcggt
     6121 cctccgatcg ttgtcagaag taagttggcc gcagtgttat cactcatggt tatggcagca
     6181 ctgcataatt ctcttactgt catgccatcc gtaagatgct tttctgtgac tggtgagtac
     6241 tcaaccaagt cattctgaga atagtgtatg cggcgaccga gttgctcttg cccggcgtca
     6301 atacgggata ataccgcgcc acatagcaga actttaaaag tgctcatcat tggaaaacgt
     6361 tcttcggggc gaaaactctc aaggatctta ccgctgttga gatccagttc gatgtaaccc
     6421 actcgtgcac ccaactgatc ttcagcatct tttactttca ccagcgtttc tgggtgagca
     6481 aaaacaggaa ggcaaaatgc cgcaaaaaag ggaataaggg cgacacggaa atgttgaata
     6541 ctcatactct tcctttttca atattattga agcatttatc agggttattg tctcatgagc
     6601 ggatacatat ttgaatgtat ttagaaaaat aaacaaatag gggttccgcg cacatttccc
     6661 cgaaaagtgc cacctgacgt c
//
